>Addgene plasmid #122969 | pBAD-Flp | addgene full sequence | sequence record 486814 | Addgene NGS Result
CGTATGGCAATGAAAGACGGTGAGCTGGTGATATGGGATAGTGTTCACCCTTGTTACACCGTTTTCCATG
AGCAAACTGAAACGTTTTCATCGCTCTGGAGTGAATACCACGACGATTTCCGGCAGTTTCTACACATATA
TTCGCAAGATGTGGCGTGTTACGGTGAAAACCTGGCCTATTTCCCTAAAGGGTTTATTGAGAATATGTTT
TTCGTCTCAGCCAATCCCTGGGTGAGTTTCACCAGTTTTGATTTAAACGTGGCCAATATGGACAACTTCT
TCGCCCCCGTTTTCACCATGGGCAAATATTATACGCAAGGCGACAAGGTGCTGATGCCGCTGGCGATTCA
GGTTCATCATGCCGTTTGTGATGGCTTCCATGTCGGCAGAATGCTTAATGAATTACAACAGTACTGCGAT
GAGTGGCAGGGCGGGGCGTAATTTTTTTAAGGCAGTTATTGGTGCCCTTAAACGCCTGGTTGCTACGCCT
GAATAAGTGATAATAAGCGGATGAATGGCAGAAATTCGAAAGCAAATTCGACCCGGTCGTCGGTTCAGGG
CAGGGTCGTTAAATAGCCGCTTATGTCTATTGCTGGTTTACCGGTTTATTGACTACCGGAAGCAGTGTGA
CCGTGTGCTTCTCAAATGCCTGAGGCCAGTTTGCTCAGGCTCTCCCCGTGGAGGTAATAATTGACGATAT
GATCATTTATTCTGCCTCCCAGAGCCTGATAAAAACGGTTAGCGCCAGCAACCGCACCTGTGGCGCTGAG
GTCTGCCTCGTGAAGAAGGTGTTGCTGACTCATACCAGGCCTGAATCGCCCCATCATCCAGCCAGAAAGT
GAGGGAGCCACGGTTGATGAGAGCTTTGTTGTAGGTGGACCAGTTGGTGATTTTGAACTTTTGCTTTGCC
ACGGAACGGTCTGCGTTGTCGGGAAGATGCGTGATCTGATCCTTCAACTCAGCAAAAGTTCGATTTATTC
AACAAAGCCACGTTGTGTCTCAAAATCTCTGATGTTACATTGCACAAGATAAAAATATATCATCATGAAC
AATAAAACTGTCTGCTTACATAAACAGTAATACAAGGGGTGTTATGAGCCATATTCAACGGGAAACGTCT
TGCTCGAGGCCGCGATTAAATTCCAACATGGATGCTGATTTATATGGGTATAAATGGGCTCGCGATAATG
TCGGGCAATCAGGTGCGACAATCTATCGATTGTATGGGAAGCCCGATGCGCCAGAGTTGTTTCTGAAACA
TGGCAAAGGTAGCGTTGCCAATGATGTTACAGATGAGATGGTCAGACTAAACTGGCTGACGGAATTTATG
CCTCTTCCGACCATCAAGCATTTTATCCGTACTCCTGATGATGCATGGTTACTCACCACTGCGATCCCCG
GGAAAACAGCATTCCAGGTATTAGAAGAATATCCTGATTCAGGTGAAAATATTGTTGATGCGCTGGCAGT
GTTCCTGCGCCGGTTGCATTCGATTCCTGTTTGTAATTGTCCTTTTAACAGCGATCGCGTATTTCGTCTC
GCTCAGGCGCAATCACGAATGAATAACGGTTTGGTTGATGCGAGTGATTTTGATGACGAGCGTAATGGCT
GGCCTGTTGAACAAGTCTGGAAAGAAATGCAGATTCTTGCTCAATTGTTATCAGCTATGCGCCGACCAGA
ACACCTTGCCGATCAGCCAAACGTCTCTTCAGGCCACTGACTAGCGATAACTTTCCCCACAACGGAACAA
CTCTCATTGCATGGGATCATTGGGTACTGTGGGTTTAGTGGTTGTAAAAACACCTGACCGCTATCCCTGA
TCAGTTTCTTGAAGGTAAACTCATCACCCCCAAGTCTGGCTATGCAGAAATCACCTGGCTCAACAGCCTG
CTCAGGGTCAACGAGAATTAACATTCCGTCAGGAAAGCTTGGCTTGGAGCCTGTTGGTGCGGTCATGGAA
TTACCTTCAACCTCAAGCCAGAATGCAGAATCACTGGCTTTTTTGGTTGTGCTTACCCATCTCTCCGCAT
CACCTTTGGTAAAGGTTCTAAGCTTAGGTGAGAACATCCCTGCCTGAACATGAGAAAAAACAGGGTACTC
ATACTCACTTCTAAGTGACGGCTGCATACTAACCGCTTCATACATCTCGTAGATTTCTCTGGCGATTGAA
GGGCTAAATTCTTCAACGCTAACTTTGAGAATTTTTGTAAGCAATGCGGCGTTATAAGCATTTAATGCAT
TGATGCCATTAAATAAAGCACCAACGCCTGACTGCCCCATCCCCATCTTGTCTGCGACAGATTCCTGGGA
TAAGCCAAGTTCATTTTTCTTTTTTTCATAAATTGCTTTAAGGCGACGTGCGTCCTCAAGCTGCTCTTGT
GTTAATGGTTTCTTTTTTGTGCTCATACGTTAAATCTATCACCGCAAGGGATAAATATCTAACACCGTTA
TGACAACTTGACGGCTACATCATTCACTTTTTCTTCACAACCGGCACGGAACTCGCTCGGGCTGGCCCCG
GTGCATTTTTTAAATACCCGCGAGAAGTAGAGTTGATCGTCAAAACCAACATTGCGACCGACGGTGGCGA
TAGGCATCCGGGTGGTGCTCAAAAGCAGCTTCGCCTGGCTGATACGTTGGTCCTCGCGCCAGCTTAAGAC
GCTAATCCCTAACTGCTGGCGGAAAAGATGTGACAGACGCGACGGCGACAAGCAAACATGCTGTGCGACG
CTGGCGATATCAAAATTGCTGTCTGCCAGGTGATCGCTGATGTACTGACAAGCCTCGCGTACCCGATTAT
CCATCGGTGGATGGAGCGACTCGTTAATCGCTTCCATGTGCCGCAGTAACAATTGCTCAAGCAGATTTAT
CGCCAGCAGCTCCGAATAGCGCCCTTCCCCTTGCCCGGCGTTAATGATTTGCCCAAACAGGTCGCTGAAA
TGCGGCTGGTGCGCTTCATCCGGGCGAAAGAACCCCGTATTGGCAAATATTGACGGCCAGTTAAGCCATT
CATGCCAGTAGGCGCGCGGACGAAAGTAAACCCACTGGTGATACCATTCGCGAGCCTCCGGATGACGACC
GTAGTGATGAATCTCTCCTGGCGGGAACAGCAAAATATCACCCGGTCGGCAAACAAATTCTCGTCCCTGA
TTTTTCACCACCCCCTGACCGCGAATGGTGAGATTGAGAATATAACCTTTCATTCCCAGCGGTCGGTCGA
TAAAAAAATCGAGATAACCGTTGGCCTCAATCGGCGTTAAACCCGCCACCAGATGGGCATTAAACGAGTA
TCCCGGCAGCAGGGGATCATTTTGCGCTTCAGCCATACTTTTCATACTCCCGCCATTCAGAGAAGAAACC
AATTGTCCATATTGCATCAGACATTGCCGTCACTGCGTCTTTTACTGGCTCTTCTCGCTAACCAAACCGG
TAACCCCGCTTATTAAAAGCATTCTGTAACAAAGCGGGACCAAAGCCATGACAAAAACGCGTAACAAAAG
TGTCTATAATCACGGCAGAAAAGTCCACATTGATTATTTGCACGGCGTCACACTTTGCTATGCCATAGCA
TTTTTATCCATAAGATTAGCGGATCCTACCTGACGCTTTTTATCGCAACTCTCTACTGTTTCTCCATACC
CGTTAGGAGGTTGTATGCCACAATTTGATATATTATGTAAAACACCACCTAAGGTGCTTGTTCGTCAGTT
TGTGGAAAGGTTTGAAAGACCTTCAGGTGAGAAAATAGCATTATGTGCTGCTGAACTAACCTATTTATGT
TGGATGATTACACATAACGGAACAGCAATCAAGAGAGCCACATTCATGAGCTATAATACTATCATAAGCA
ATTCGCTGAGTTTCGATATTGTCAATAAATCACTCCAGTTTAAATACAAGACGCAAAAAGCAACAATTCT
GGAAGCCTCATTAAAGAAATTGATTCCTGCTTGGGAATTTACAATTATTCCTTACTATGGACAAAAACAT
CAATCTGATATCACTGATATTGTAAGTAGTTTGCAATTACAGTTCGAATCATCGGAAGAAGCAGATAAGG
GAAATAGCCACAGTAAAAAAATGCTTAAAGCACTTCTAAGTGAGGGTGAAAGCATCTGGGAGATCACTGA
GAAAATACTAAATTCGTTTGAGTATACTTCGAGATTTACAAAAACAAAAACTTTATACCAATTCCTCTTC
CTAGCTACTTTCATCAATTGTGGAAGATTCAGCGATATTAAGAACGTTGATCCGAAATCATTTAAATTAG
TCCAAAATAAGTATCTGGGAGTAATAATCCAGTGTTTAGTGACAGAGACAAAGACAAGCGTTAGTAGGCA
CATATACTTCTTTAGCGCAAGGGGTAGGATCGATCCACTTGTATATTTGGATGAATTTTTGAGGAATTCT
GAACCAGTCCTAAAACGAGTAAATAGGACCGGCAATTCTTCAAGCAATAAACAGGAATACCAATTATTAA
AAGATAACTTAGTCAGATCGTACAATAAAGCTTTGAAGAAAAATGCGCCTTATTCAATCTTTGCTATAAA
AAATGGCCCAAAATCTCACATTGGAAGACATTTGATGACCTCATTTCTTTCAATGAAGGGCCTAACGGAG
TTGACTAATGTTGTGGGAAATTGGAGCGATAAGCGTGCTTCTGCCGTGGCCAGGACAACGTATACTCATC
AGATAACAGCAATACCTGATCACTACTTCGCACTAGTTTCTCGGTACTATGCATATGATCCAATATCAAA
GGAAATGATAGCATTGAAGGATGAGACTAATCCAATTGAGGAGTGGCAGCATATAGAACAGCTAAAGGGT
AGTGCTGAAGGAAGCATACGATACCCCGCATGGAATGGGATAATATCACAGGAGGTACTAGACTACCTTT
CATCCTACATAAATAGACGCATATAAGTACGCATTTAAGCATAAACACGCACTATGCCGTTCTTCTCATG
TATATATATATACAGGCAACACGCAGATATAGGTGCGACGTGAACAGTGAGCTGTATGTGCGCAGCTCGC
GTTGCATTTTCGGAAGCGCTCGTTTTCGGAAACGCTTTGAAGTTCCTATTCCGAAGTTCCTATTCTGCCA
TTCTCACCGGATTCAGTCGTCACTCATGGTGATTTCTCACTTGATAACCTTATTTTTGACGAGGGGAAAT
TAATAGGTTGTATTGATGTTGGACGAGTCGGAATCGCAGACCGATACCAGGATCTTGCCATCCTATGGAA
CTGCCTCGGTGAGTTTTCTCCTTCATTACAGAAACGGCTTTTTCAAAAATATGGTATTGATAATCCTGAT
ATGAATAAATTGCAGTTTCATTTGATGCTCGATGAGTTTTTCTAATCAGAATTGGTTAATTGGTTGTAAC
ACTGGCAGAGCATTACGCTGACTTGACGGGACGGCGGCTTTGTTGAATAAATCGAACTTTTGCTGAGTTG
AAGGATCAGATCACGCATCTTCCCGACAACGCAGACCGTTCCGTGGCAAAGCAAAAGTTCAAAATCACCA
ACTGGTCCACCTACAACAAAGCTCTCATCAACCGTGGCTCCCTCACTTTCTGGCTGGATGATGGGGCGAT
TCAGGCCTGGTATGAGTCAGCAACACCTTCTTCACGAGGCAGACCTCAGCGCCGGTGATGCCGGCCACGA
TGCGTCCGGCGTAGAGGATCCTAGAGCGCACGAATGAGGGCCGACAGGAAGCAAAGCTGAAAGGAATCAA
ATTTGGCCGCAGGCGTACCGTGGACAGGAACGTCGTGCTGACGCTTCATCAGAAGGGCACTGGTGCAACG
GAAATTGCTCATCAGCTCAGTATTGCCCGCTCCACGGTTTATAAAATTCTTGAAGACGAAAGGGCCTCGT
GATACGCCTATTTTTATAGGTTAATGTCATGATAATAATGGTTTCTTAGACGTCAGGTGGCACTTTTCGG
GGAAATGTGCGCGGAACCCCTATTTGTTTATTTTTCTAAATACATTCAAATATGTATCCGCTCATGAGAC
AATAACCCTGATAAATGCTTCAATAATATTGAAAAAGGAAGAGTATGAGTATTCAACATTTCCGTGTCGC
CCTTATTCCCTTTTTTGCGGCATTTTGCCTTCCTGTTTTTGCTCACCCAGAAACGCTGGTGAAAGTAAAA
GATGCTGAAGATCAGTTGGGTGCACGAGTGGGTTACATCGAACTGGATCTCAACAGCGGTAAGATCCTTG
AGAGTTTTCGCCCCGAAGAACGTTTTCCAATGATGAGCACTTTTAAAGTTCTGCTATGTGGCGCGGTATT
ATCCCGTGTTGACGCCGGGCAAGAGCAACTCGGTCGCCGCATACACTATTCTCAGAATGACTTGGTTGAG
TACTCACCAGTCACAGAAAAGCATCTTACGGATGGCATGACAGTAAGAGAATTATGCAGTGCTGCCATAA
CCATGAGTGATAACACTGCGGCCAACTTACTTCTGACAACGATCGGAGGACCGAAGGAGCTAACCGCTTT
TTTGCACAACATGGGGGATCATGTAACTCGCCTTGATCGTTGGGAACCGGAGCTGAATGAAGCCATACCA
AACGACGAGCGTGACACCACGATGCCTGCAGCAATGGCAACAACGTTGCGCAAACTATTAACTGGCGAAC
TACTTACTCTAGCTTCCCGGCAACAATTAATAGACTGGATGGAGGCGGATAAAGTTGCAGGACCACTTCT
GCGCTCGGCCCTTCCGGCTGGCTGGTTTATTGCTGATAAATCTGGAGCCGGTGAGCGTGGGTCTCGCGGT
ATCATTGCAGCACTGGGGCCAGATGGTAAGCCCTCCCGTATCGTAGTTATCTACACGACGGGGAGTCAGG
CAACTATGGATGAACGAAATAGACAGATCGCTGAGATAGGTGCCTCACTGATTAAGCATTGGTAACTGTC
AGACCAAGTTTACTCATATATACTTTAGATTGATTTAAAACTTCATTTTTAATTTAAAAGGATCTAGGTG
AAGATCCTTTTTGATAATCTCATGACCAAAATCCCTTAACGTGAGTTTTCGTTCCACTGAGCGTCAGACC
CCGTTTAGTCACTGATGCCTCCGTGTAAGGGGGATTTCTGTTCATGGGGTAATGATACCGATGAAACGCG
AGAGGATGCTCACAATACGGGTTACTGATGATGAACATGCCCGGTTACTTGAACGCTGTGAGGGTAAACA
ACTGGCGGTATGGATGCGGCGGGTCTGCCTGGGGGAGCCGGTTGCCCGTTCCGGAAAACTGCCGACACTG
GCACCGCCGTTACTGCGTCAGCTGGCCGCCATCGGAAATAACCTGAATCAGACAGCCCGTAAGGTGAACA
GCGGGCAGTGGTCTTCCGGTGACCGGGTTCAGGTGGTGGCCGCACTGATGGCCATCGGGGATGAGCTGCG
CCGGCTGCGTCTGGCTGTCAGGGAACAGGGGGCGCGGGATGATAGTTAAATTTCATGCCAGGGGAAAAGG
TGGTGGCAGTGGTCCGGTTGATTACCTGCTGGGGAGGGAGCGTAACCGCGAAGGCGCAACGGTGCTTCAG
GGTAATCCGGAAGAAGTCCGGGAACTCATCGATGCCACGCCATTTGCGAAGAAATACACGTCCGGTGTTC
TGTCGTTCGCGGAGAAGGAGCTGCCGCCGGGAGGACGTGAAAAAGTGATGGCGAGCTTTGAGCGTGTACT
GATGCCCGGTCTCGAAAAAAATCAGTACAGCATCCTGTGGGTGGAGCACCAGGACAAGGGACGGCTTGAG
CTGAATTTTGTCATTCCGAACATGGAGCTACAGACCGGAAAACGCCTCCAGCCGTACTACGACCGCGCAG
ACAGGCCTAGAATTGATGCCTGGCAGACGCTGGTAAATCACCATTACGGGCTGCATGACCCGAACGCCCC
GGAGAACCGCAGGACGCTGACACTCCCTGATAACCTGCCTGAAACGAAACAGGCGCTATTTCTTCCAGAA
TTGCCATGATTTTTTCCCCACGGGAGGCGTCACTGGCTCCCGTGTTGTCGGCAGCTTTGATTCGATAAGC
AGCATCGCCTGTTTCAGGCTGTCTATGTGTGACTGTTGAGCTGTAACAAGTTGTCTCAGGTGTTCAATTT
CATGTTCTAGTTGCTTTGTTTTACTGGTTTCACCTGTTCTATTAGGTGTTACATGCTGTTCATCTGTTAC
ATTGTCGATCTGTTCATGGTGAACAGCTTTAAATGCACCAAAAACTCGTAAAAGCTCTGATGTATCTATC
TTTTTTACACCGTTTTCATCTGTGCATATGGACAGTTTTCCCTTTGATATGTAACGGTGAACAGTTGTTC
TACTTTTGTTTGTTAGTCTTGATGCTTCACTGATAGATACAAGAGCCATAAGAACCTCAGATCCTTCCGT
ATTTAGCCAGTATGTTCTCTAGTGTGGTTCGTTGTTTTTGCGTGAGCCATGAGAACGAACCATTGAGATC
ATACTTACTTTGCATGTCACTCAAAAATTTTGCCTCAAAACTGGTGAGCTGAATTTTTGCAGTTAAAGCA
TCGTGTAGTGTTTTTCTTAGTCCGTTATGTAGGTAGGAATCTGATGTAATGGTTGTTGGTATTTTGTCAC
CATTCATTTTTATCTGGTTGTTCTCAAGTTCGGTTACGAGATCCATTTGTCTATCTAGTTCAACTTGGAA
AATCAACGTATCAGTCGGGCGGCCTCGCTTATCAACCACCAATTTCATATTGCTGTAAGTGTTTAAATCT
TTACTTATTGGTTTCAAAACCCATTGGTTAAGCCTTTTAAACTCATGGTAGTTATTTTCAAGCATTAACA
TGAACTTAAATTCATCAAGGCTAATCTCTATATTTGCCTTGTGAGTTTTCTTTTGTGTTAGTTCTTTTAA
TAACCACTCATAAATCCTCATAGAGTATTTGTTTTCAAAAGACTTAACATGTTCCAGATTATATTTTATG
AATTTTTTTAACTGGAAAAGATAAGGCAATATCTCTTCACTAAAAACTAATTCTAATTTTTCGCTTGAGA
ACTTGGCATAGTTTGTCCACTGGAAAATCTCAAAGCCTTTAACCAAAGGATTCCTGATTTCCACAGTTCT
CGTCATCAGCTCTCTGGTTGCTTTAGCTAATACACCATAAGCATTTTCCCTACTGATGTTCATCATCTGA
ACGTATTGGTTATAAGTGAACGATACCGTCCGTTCTTTCCTTGTAGGGTTTTCAATCGTGGGGTTGAGTA
GTGCCACACAGCATAAAATTAGCTTGGTTTCATGCTCCGTTAAGTCATAGCGACTAATCGCTAGTTCATT
TGCTTTGAAAACAACTAATTCAGACATACATCTCAATTGGTCTAGGTGATTTTAATCACTATACCAATTG
AGATGGGCTAGTCAATGATAATTACTAGTCCTTTTCCTTTGAGTTGTGGGTATCTGTAAATTCTGCTAGA
CCTTTGCTGGAAAACTTGTAAATTCTGCTAGACCCTCTGTAAATTCCGCTAGACCTTTGTGTGTTTTTTT
TGTTTATATTCAAGTGGTTATAATTTATAGAATAAAGAAAGAATAAAAAAAGATAAAAAGAATAGATCCC
AGCCCTGTGTATAACTCACTACTTTAGTCAGTTCCGCAGTATTACAAAAGGATGTCGCAAACGCTGTTTG
CTCCTCTACAAAACAGACCTTAAAACCCTAAAGGCTTAAGTAGCACCCTCGCAAGCTCGGGCAAATCGCT
GAATATTCCTTTTGTCTCCGACCATCAGGCACCTGAGTCGCTGTCTTTTTCGTGACATTCAGTTCGCTGC
GCTCACGGCTCTGGCAGTGAATGGGGGTAAATGGCACTACAGGCGCCCAACAGTCCCCCGGCCACGGGGC
CTGCCACCATACCCACGCCGAAACAAGCGCTGATGTCCGGCGGTGCTTTTGCCGTTACGCACCACCCCGT
CAGTAGCTGAACAGGAGGGACAGCTGATAGAAACAGAAGCCACTGGAGCACCTCAAAAACACCATCATAC
ACTAAATCAGTAAGTTGGCAGCATCACCCGACGCACTTTGCGCCGAATAAATACCTGTGACGGAAGATCA
CTTCGCAGAATAAATAAATCCTGGTGTCCCTGTTGATACCGGGAAGCCCTGGGCCAACTTTTGGCGAAAA
TGAGACGTTGATCGGCACGTAAGAGGTTCCAACTTTCACCATAATGAAATAAGATCACTACCGGGCGTAT
TTTTTGAGTTATCGAGATTTTCAGGAGCTAAGGAAGCTAAAATGGAGAAAAAAATCACTGGATATACCAC
CGTTGATATATCCCAATGGCATCGTAAAGAACATTTTGAGGCATTTCAGTCAGTTGCTCAATGTACCTAT
AACCAGACCGTTCAGCTGGATATTACGGCCTTTTTAAAGACCGTAAAGAAAAATAAGCACAAGTTTTATC
CGGCCTTTATTCACATTCTTGCCCGCCTGATGAATGCTCATCCGGAATTC
Features (pLannotate 1.2.2; 21 found; start..end, strand, type, name):
    760..909     -  CDS            TRA2_ECOLX (fragment): Protein predicted: Swiss-Prot protein existence level 4. Required for transposition of transposon Tn903. From Escherichia coli.
   1094..1641    +  CDS            KanR (fragment): aminoglycoside phosphotransferase; aph(3')-Ia; confers resistance to kanamycin in bacteria or G418 (Geneticin®) in eukaryotes
   1693..2406    -  CDS            λ repressor (ts): temperature-sensitive variant of the phage λ repressor; cIts; thermosensitivity is conferred by the A67T mutation
   2448..3326    -  CDS            araC: L-arabinose regulatory protein; araC
   3353..3637    +  promoter       araBAD promoter: araBAD; promoter of the L-arabinose operon of E. coli; the araC regulatory gene is transcribed in the opposite direction (Guzman et al., 1995)
   3655..4926    +  CDS            FLP: site-specific recombinase FLP is a site-specific recombinase from Saccharomyces cerevisiae. Recombination occurs at FRT sequences.
   4929..5106    +  rep_origin     2μ ori (fragment): yeast 2μ plasmid origin of replication
   5106..5365    +  CDS            KanR (fragment): aminoglycoside phosphotransferase; aph(3')-Ia; confers resistance to kanamycin in bacteria or G418 (Geneticin®) in eukaryotes
   5506..5652    +  CDS            TRA2_ECOLX (fragment): Protein predicted: Swiss-Prot protein existence level 4. Required for transposition of transposon Tn903. From Escherichia coli.
   5649..5691    -  CDS            TcR (fragment): tetracycline efflux protein; tet; confers resistance to tetracycline
   5685..5879    +  CDS            tnpR (fragment): TNR3_ECOLX - Experimental evidence at protein level: Swiss-Prot protein existence level 1. Resolvase catalyzes the resolution (a site-specific recombination) of the cointegrated replicon to yield the final transposition products. From Escherichia coli.
   5960..6064    +  promoter       AmpR promoter: bla
   6065..6925    +  CDS            AmpR: β-lactamase; bla; confers resistance to ampicillin, carbenicillin, and related antibiotics
   7122..7466    +  CDS            mbeC: MBEC_ECOLX - Experimental evidence at protein level: Swiss-Prot protein existence level 1. Required for efficient mobilization of ColE1 plasmid and is thus essential to promote the specific transfer of the plasmid during conjugation. Probably functions by inducing DNA bending, helping the MbeA relaxase to melt the DNA around the nic site and cleave the phosphodiester bond. Binds specifically double-stranded DNA (dsDNA) containing the ColE1 oriT but does not recognize the inverted repeat (IR). From Escherichia coli.
   7459..7968    +  CDS            mbeA (fragment): MBEA_ECOLX - Experimental evidence at protein level: Swiss-Prot protein existence level 1. Relaxase involved in plasmid ColE1 conjugative mobilization and is thus essential to promote the specific transfer of the plasmid during conjugation. First catalyzes the specific cleavage of one of the DNA strands at oriT, forming a covalent 5'-phosphotyrosine intermediate. The nic site corresponds to 5'-(1469)CTGG/CTTA(1462)-3' in the cleaved strand. The cleaved strand is then transferred through the dedicated type IV secretion apparatus. MbeA remains covalently linked at the 5' end of the strand, and o
   8387..9337    -  CDS            Rep101(Ts): temperature-sensitive version of the RepA protein needed for replication with the pSC101 origin (Armstrong et al., 1984); rep101 encoding an A56V mutation
   9385..9607    -  rep_origin     pSC101 ori: low-copy replication origin that requires the Rep101 protein
   9842..9901    -  CDS            TcR (fragment): tetracycline efflux protein; tet; confers resistance to tetracycline
   9896..10038   -  mobile_element IS1 (fragment): prokaryotic transposable element IS1
  10159..10261   +  promoter       cat promoter: promoter of the E. coli cat gene encoding chloramphenicol acetyltransferase
  10262..441     +  CDS            CmR (across the origin): chloramphenicol acetyltransferase; cat; confers resistance to chloramphenicol
