>Addgene plasmid #122969 | pBAD-Flp Sequencing Result | analyzer sequence | sequence record 418302
CGTATGGCAATGAAAGACGGTGAGCTGGTGATATGGGATAGTGTTCACCCTTGTTACACCGTTTTCCATG
AGCAAACTGAAACGTTTTCATCGCTCTGGAGTGAATACCACGACGATTTCCGGCAGTTTCTACACATATA
TTCGCAAGATGTGGCGTGTTACGGTGAAAACCTGGCCTATTTCCCTAAAGGGTTTATTGAGAATATGTTT
TTCGTCTCAGCCAATCCCTGGGTGAGTTTCACCAGTTTTGATTTAAACGTGGCCAATATGGACAACTTCT
TCGCCCCCGTTTTCACCATGGGCAAATATTATACGCAAGGCGACAAGGTGCTGATGCCGCTGGCGATTCA
GGTTCATCATGCCGTTTGTGATGGCTTCCATGTCGGCAGAATGCTTAATGAATTACAACAGTACTGCGAT
GAGTGGCAGGGCGGGGCGTAATTTTTTTAAGGCAGTTATTGGTGCCCTTAAACGCCTGGTTGCTACGCCT
GAATAAGTGATAATAAGCGGATGAATGGCAGAAATTCGAAAGCAAATTCGACCCGGTCGTCGGTTCAGGG
CAGGGTCGTTAAATAGCCGCTTATGTCTATTGCTGGTTTACCGGTTTATTGACTACCGGAAGCAGTGTGA
CCGTGTGCTTCTCAAATGCCTGAGGCCAGTTTGCTCAGGCTCTCCCCGTGGAGGTAATAATTGACGATAT
GATCATTTATTCTGCCTCCCAGAGCCTGATAAAAACGGTTAGCGCCAGCAACCGCACCTGTGGCGCTGAG
GTCTGCCTCGTGAAGAAGGTGTTGCTGACTCATACCAGGCCTGAATCGCCCCATCATCCAGCCAGAAAGT
GAGGGAGCCACGGTTGATGAGAGCTTTGTTGTAGGTGGACCAGTTGGTGATTTTGAACTTTTGCTTTGCC
ACGGAACGGTCTGCGTTGTCGGGAAGATGCGTGATCTGATCCTTCAACTCAGCAAAAGTTCGATTTATTC
AACAAAGCCACGTTGTGTCTCAAAATCTCTGATGTTACATTGCACAAGATAAAAATATATCATCATGAAC
AATAAAACTGTCTGCTTACATAAACAGTAATACAAGGGGTGTTATGAGCCATATTCAACGGGAAACGTCT
TGCTCGAGGCCGCGATTAAATTCCAACATGGATGCTGATTTATATGGGTATAAATGGGCTCGCGATAATG
TCGGGCAATCAGGTGCGACAATCTATCGATTGTATGGGAAGCCCGATGCGCCAGAGTTGTTTCTGAAACA
TGGCAAAGGTAGCGTTGCCAATGATGTTACAGATGAGATGGTCAGACTAAACTGGCTGACGGAATTTATG
CCTCTTCCGACCATCAAGCATTTTATCCGTACTCCTGATGATGCATGGTTACTCACCACTGCGATCCCCG
GGAAAACAGCATTCCAGGTATTAGAAGAATATCCTGATTCAGGTGAAAATATTGTTGATGCGCTGGCAGT
GTTCCTGCGCCGGTTGCATTCGATTCCTGTTTGTAATTGTCCTTTTAACAGCGATCGCGTATTTCGTCTC
GCTCAGGCGCAATCACGAATGAATAACGGTTTGGTTGATGCGAGTGATTTTGATGACGAGCGTAATGGCT
GGCCTGTTGAACAAGTCTGGAAAGAAATGCAGATTCTTGCTCAATTGTTATCAGCTATGCGCCGACCAGA
ACACCTTGCCGATCAGCCAAACGTCTCTTCAGGCCACTGACTAGCGATAACTTTCCCCACAACGGAACAA
CTCTCATTGCATGGGATCATTGRRTAMCGGTTTGGTTGATGCGAGTGATTTTGATGACGAGCGTAATGGC
TGGCCTGTTGAACAAGTCTGGAAAGAAATGCAGATTCTTGCTCAATTGTTATCAGCTATGCGCCGACCAG
AACACCTTGCCGATCAGCCAAACGTCTCTTCAGGCCACTGACTAGCGATAACTTTCCCCACAACGGAACA
ACTCTCATTGCATGGGATCATTGGGTACTGTGGGTTTAGTGGTTGTAAAAACACCTGACCGCTATCCCTG
ATCAGTTTCTTGAAGGTAAACTCATCACCCCCAAGTCTGGCTATGCAGAAATCACCTGGCTCAACAGCCT
GCTCAGGGTCAACGAGAATTAACATTCCGTCAGGAAAGCTTGGCTTGGAGCCTGTTGGTGCGGTCATGGA
ATTACCTTCAACCTCAAGCCAGAATGCAGAATCACTGGCTTTTTTGGTTGTGCTTACCCATCTCTCCGCA
TCACCTTTGGTAAAGGTTCTAAGCTTAGGTGAGAACATCCCTGCCTGAACATGAGAAAAAACAGGGTACT
CATACTCACTTCTAAGTGACGGCTGCATACTAACCGCTTCATACATCTCGTAGATTTCTCTGGCGATTGA
AGGGCTAAATTCTTCAACGCTAACTTTGAGAATTTTTGTAAGCAATGCGGCGTTATAAGCATTTAATGCA
TTGATGCCATTAAATAAAGCACCAACGCCTGACTGCCCCATCCCCATCTTGTCTGCGACAGATTCCTGGG
ATAAGCCAAGTTCATTTTTCTTTTTTTCATAAATTGCTTTAAGGCGACGTGCGTCCTCAAGCTGCTCTTG
TGTTAATGGTTTCTTTTTTGTGCTCATACGTTAAATCTATCACCGCAAGGGATAAATATCTAACACCGTT
ATGACAACTTGACGGCTACATCATTCACTTTTTCTTCACAACCGGCACGGAACTCGCTCGGGCTGGCCCC
GGTGCATTTTTTAAATACCCGCGAGAAGTAGAGTTGATCGTCAAAACCAACATTGCGACCGACGGTGGCG
ATAGGCATCCGGGTGGTGCTCAAAAGCAGCTTCGCCTGGCTGATACGTTGGTCCTCGCGCCAGCTTAAGA
CGCTAATCCCTAACTGCTGGCGGAAAAGATGTGACAGACGCGACGGCGACAAGCAAACATGCTGTGCGAC
GCTGGCGATATCAAAATTGCTGTCTGCCAGGTGATCGCTGATGTACTGACAAGCCTCGCGTACCCGATTA
TCCATCGGTGGATGGAGCGACTCGTTAATCGCTTCCATGTGCCGCAGTAACAATTGCTCAAGCAGATTTA
TCGCCAGCAGCTCCGAATAGCGCCCTTCCCCTTGCCCGGCGTTAATGATTTGCCCAAACAGGTCGCTGAA
ATGCGGCTGGTGCGCTTCATCCGGGCGAAAGAACCCCGTATTGGCAAATATTGACGGCCAGTTAAGCCAT
TCATGCCAGTAGGCGCGCGGACGAAAGTAAACCCACTGGTGATACCATTCGCGAGCCTCCGGATGACGAC
CGTAGTGATGAATCTCTCCTGGCGGGAACAGCAAAATATCACCCGGTCGGCAAACAAATTCTCGTCCCTG
ATTTTTCACCACCCCCTGACCGCGAATGGTGAGATTGAGAATATAACCTTTCATTCCCAGCGGTCGGTCG
ATAAAAAAATCGAGATAACCGTTGGCCTCAATCGGCGTTAAACCCGCCACCAGATGGGCATTAAACGAGT
ATCCCGGCAGCAGGGGATCATTTTGCGCTTCAGCCATACTTTTCATACTCCCGCCATTCAGAGAAGAAAC
CAATTGTCCATATTGCATCAGACATTGCCGTCACTGCGTCTTTTACTGGCTCTTCTCGCTAACCAAACCG
GTAACCCCGCTTATTAAAAGCATTCTGTAACAAAGCGGGACCAAAGCCATGACAAAAACGCGTAACAAAA
GTGTCTATAATCACGGCAGAAAAGTCCACATTGATTATTTGCACGGCGTCACACTTTGCTATGCCATAGC
ATTTTTATCCATAAGATTAGCGGATCCTACCTGACGCTTTTTATCGCAACTCTCTACTGTTTCTCCATAC
CCGTTAGGAGGTTGTATGCCACAATTTGATATATTATGTAAAACACCACCTAAGGTGCTTGTTCGTCAGT
TTGTGGAAAGGTTTGAAAGACCTTCAGGTGAGAAAATAGCATTATGTGCTGCTGAACTAACCTATTTATG
TTGGATGATTACACATAACGGAACAGCAATCAAGAGAGCCACATTCATGAGCTATAATACTATCATAAGC
AATTCGCTGAGTTTCGATATTGTCAATAAATCACTCCAGTTTAAATACAAGACGCAAAAAGCAACAATTC
TGGAAGCCTCATTAAAGAAATTGATTCCTGCTTGGGAATTTACAATTATTCCTTACTATGGACAAAAACA
TCAATCTGATATCACTGATATTGTAAGTAGTTTGCAATTACAGTTCGAATCATCGGAAGAAGCAGATAAG
GGAAATAGCCACAGTAAAAAAATGCTTAAAGCACTTCTAAGTGAGGGTGAAAGCATCTGGGAGATCACTG
AGAAAATACTAAATTCGTTTGAGTATACTTCGAGATTTACAAAAACAAAAACTTTATACCAATTCCTCTT
CCTAGCTACTTTCATCAATTGTGGAAGATTCAGCGATATTAAGAACGTTGATCCGAAATCATTTAAATTA
GTCCAAAATAAGTATCTGGGAGTAATAATCCAGTGTTTAGTGACAGAGACAAAGACAAGCGTTAGTAGGC
ACATATACTTCTTTAGCGCAAGGGGTAGGATCGATCCACTTGTATATTTGGATGAATTTTTGAGGAATTC
TGAACCAGTCCTAAAACGAGTAAATAGGACCGGCAATTCTTCAAGCAATAAACAGGAATACCAATTATTA
AAAGATAACTTAGTCAGATCGTACAATAAAGCTTTGAAGAAAAATGCGCCTTATTCAATCTTTGCTATAA
AAAATGGCCCAAAATCTCACATTGGAAGACATTTGATGACCTCATTTCTTTCAATGAAGGGCCTAACGGA
GTTGACTAATGTTGTGGGAAATTGGAGCGATAAGCGTGCTTCTGCCGTGGCCAGGACAACGTATACTCAT
CAGATAACAGCAATACCTGATCACTACTTCGCACTAGTTTCTCGGTACTATGCATATGATCCAATATCAA
AGGAAATGATAGCATTGAAGGATGAGACTAATCCAATTGAGGAGTGGCAGCATATAGAACAGCTAAAGGG
TAGTGCTGAAGGAAGCATACGATACCCCGCATGGAATGGGATAATATCACAGGAGGTACTAGACTACCTT
TCATCCTACATAAATAGACGCATATAAGTACGCATTTAAGCATAAACACGCACTATGCCGTTCTTCTCAT
GTATATATATATACAGGCAACACGCAGATATAGGTGCGACGTGAACAGTGAGCTGTATGTGCGCAGCTCG
CGTTGCATTTTCGGAAGCGCTCGTTTTCGGAAACGCTTTGAAGTTCCTATTCCGAAGTTCCTATTCTGCC
ATTCTCACCGGATTCAGTCGTCACTCATGGTGATTTCTCACTTGATAACCTTATTTTTGACGAGGGGAAA
TTAATAGGTTGTATTGATGTTGGACGAGTCGGAATCGCAGACCGATACCAGGATCTTGCCATCCTATGGA
ACTGCCTCGGTGAGTTTTCTCCTTCATTACAGAAACGGCTTTTTCAAAAATATGGTATTGATAATCCTGA
TATGAATAAATTGCAGTTTCATTTGATGCTCGATGAGTTTTTCTAATCAGAATTGGTTAATTGGTTGTAA
CACTGGCAGAGCATTACGCTGACTTGACGGGACGGCGGCTTTGTTGAATAAATCGAACTTTTGCTGAGTT
GAAGGATCAGATCACGCATCTTCCCGACAACGCAGACCGTTCCGTGGCAAAGCAAAAGTTCAAAATCACC
AACTGGTCCACCTACAACAAAGCTCTCATCAACCGTGGCTCCCTCACTTTCTGGCTGGATGATGGGGCGA
TTCAGGCCTGGTATGAGTCAGCAACACCTTCTTCACGAGGCAGACCTCAGCGCCGGTGATGCCGGCCACG
ATGCGTCCGGCGTAGAGGATCCTAGAGCGCACGAATGAGGGCCGACAGGAAGCAAAGCTGAAAGGAATCA
AATTTGGCCGCAGGCGTACCGTGGACAGGAACGTCGTGCTGACGCTTCATCAGAAGGGCACTGGTGCAAC
GGAAATTGCTCATCAGCTCAGTATTGCCCGCTCCACGGTTTATAAAATTCTTGAAGACGAAAGGGCCTCG
TGATACGCCTATTTTTATAGGTTAATGTCATGATAATAATGGTTTCTTAGACGTCAGGTGGCACTTTTCG
GGGAAATGTGCGCGGAACCCCTATTTGTTTATTTTTCTAAATACATTCAAATATGTATCCGCTCATGAGA
CAATAACCCTGATAAATGCTTCAATAATATTGAAAAAGGAAGAGTATGAGTATTCAACATTTCCGTGTCG
CCCTTATTCCCTTTTTTGCGGCATTTTGCCTTCCTGTTTTTGCTCACCCAGAAACGCTGGTGAAAGTAAA
AGATGCTGAAGATCAGTTGGGTGCACGAGTGGGTTACATCGAACTGGATCTCAACAGCGGTAAGATCCTT
GAGAGTTTTCGCCCCGAAGAACGTTTTCCAATGATGAGCACTTTTAAAGTTCTGCTATGTGGCGCGGTAT
TATCCCGTGTTGACGCCGGGCAAGAGCAACTCGGTCGCCGCATACACTATTCTCAGAATGACTTGGTTGA
GTACTCACCAGTCACAGAAAAGCATCTTACGGATGGCATGACAGTAAGAGAATTATGCAGTGCTGCCATA
ACCATGAGTGATAACACTGCGGCCAACTTACTTCTGACAACGATCGGAGGACCGAAGGAGCTAACCGCTT
TTTTGCACAACATGGGGGATCATGTAACTCGCCTTGATCGTTGGGAACCGGAGCTGAATGAAGCCATACC
AAACGACGAGCGTGACACCACGATGCCTGCAGCAATGGCAACAACGTTGCGCAAACTATTAACTGGCGAA
CTACTTACTCTAGCTTCCCGGCAACAATTAATAGACTGGATGGAGGCGGATAAAGTTGCAGGACCACTTC
TGCGCTCGGCCCTTCCGGCTGGCTGGTTTATTGCTGATAAATCTGGAGCCGGTGAGCGTGGGTCTCGCGG
TATCATTGCAGCACTGGGGCCAGATGGTAAGCCCTCCCGTATCGTAGTTATCTACACGACGGGGAGTCAG
GCAACTATGGATGAACGAAATAGACAGATCGCTGAGATAGGTGCCTCACTGATTAAGCATTGGTAACTGT
CAGACCAAGTTTACTCATATATACTTTAGATTGATTTAAAACTTCATTTTTAATTTAAAAGGATCTAGGT
GAAGATCCTTTTTGATAATCTCATGACCAAAATCCCTTAACGTGAGTTTTCGTTCCACTGAGCGTCAGAC
CCCGTTTAGTCACTGATGCCTCCGTGTAAGGGGGATTTCTGTTCATGGGGTAATGATACCGATGAAACGC
GAGAGGATGCTCACAATACGGGTTACTGATGATGAACATGCCCGGTTACTTGAACGCTGTGAGGGTAAAC
AACTGGCGGTATGGATGCGGCGGGTCTGCCTGGGGGGGCCGGKTGCCCGTTCCGGAAAACTGCCGACACK
GGCACCGCCGTTACTGCGTCAGCTGGCCGCCATCGGAAATAACCTGAATCAGACAGCCCGTAAGGTGAAC
AGCGGGCAGTGGTCTTCCGGTGACCGGGTTCAGGTGGTGGCCGCACTGATGGCCATCGGGGATGAGCTGC
GCCGGCTGCGTCTGGCTGTCAGGGAACAGGGGGCGCGGGATGATAGTTAAATTTCATGCCAGGGGAAAAG
GTGGTGGCAGTGGTCCGGTTGATTACCTGCTGGGGAGGGAGCGTAACCGCGAAGGCGCAACGGTGCTTCA
GGGTAATCCGGAAGAAGTCCGGGAACTCATCGATGCCACGCCATTTGCGAAGAAATACACGTCCGGTGTT
CTGTCGTTCGCGGAGAAGGAGCTGCCGCCGGGAGGACGTGAAAAAGTGATGGCGAGCTTTGAGCGTGTAC
TGATGCCCGGTCTCGAAAAAAATCAGTACAGCATCCTGTGGGTGGAGCACCAGGACAAGGGACGGCTTGA
GCTGAATTTTGTCATTCCGAACATGGAGCTACAGACCGGAAAACGCCTCCAGCCGTACTACGACCGCGCA
GACAGGCCTAGAATTGATGCCTGGCAGACGCTGGTAAATCACCATTACGGGCTGCATGACCCGAACGCCC
CGGAGAACCGCAGGACGCTGACACTCCCTGATAACCTGCCTGAAACGAAACAGGCGCTATTTCTTCCAGA
ATTGCCATGATTTTTTCCCCACGGGAGGCGTCACTGGCTCCCGTGTTGTCGGCAGCTTTGATTCGATAAG
CAGCATCGCCTGTTTCAGGCTGTCTATGTGTGACTGTTGAGCTGTAACAAGTTGTCTCAGGTGTTCAATT
TCATGTTCTAGTTGCTTTGTTTTACTGGTTTCACCTGTTCTATTAGGTGTTACATGCTGTTCATCTGTTA
CATTGTCGATCTGTTCATGGTGAACAGCTTTAAATGCACCAAAAACTCGTAAAAGCTCTGATGTATCTAT
CTTTTTTACACCGTTTTCATCTGTGCATATGGACAGTTTTCCCTTTGATATGTAACGGTGAACAGTTGTT
CTACTTTTGTTTGTTAGTCTTGATGCTTCACTGATAGATACAAGAGCCATAAGAACCTCAGATCCTTCCG
TATTTAGCCAGTATGTTCTCTAGTGTGGTTCGTTGTTTTTGCGTGAGCCATGAGAACGAACCATTGAGAT
CATACTTACTTTGCATGTCACTCAAAAATTTTGCCTCAAAACTGGTGAGCTGAATTTTTGCAGTTAAAGC
ATCGTGTAGTGTTTTTCTTAGTCCGTTATGTAGGTAGGAATCTGATGTAATGGTTGTTGGTATTTTGTCA
CCATTCATTTTTATCTGGTTGTTCTCAAGTTCGGTTACGAGATCCATTTGTCTATCTAGTTCAACTTGGA
AAATCAACGTATCAGTCGGGCGGCCTCGCTTATCAACCACCAATTTCATATTGCTGTAAGTGTTTAAATC
TTTACTTATTGGTTTCAAAACCCATTGGTTAAGCCTTTTAAACTCATGGTAGTTATTTTCAAGCATTAAC
ATGAACTTAAATTCATCAAGGCTAATCTCTATATTTGCCTTGTGAGTTTTCTTTTGTGTTAGTTCTTTTA
ATAACCACTCATAAATCCTCATAGAGTATTTGTTTTCAAAAGACTTAACATGTTCCAGATTATATTTTAT
GAATTTTTTTAACTGGAAAAGATAAGGCAATATCTCTTCACTAAAAACTAATTCTAATTTTTCGCTTGAG
AACTTGGCATAGTTTGTCCACTGGAAAATCTCAAAGCCTTTAACCAAAGGATTCCTGATTTCCACAGTTC
TCGTCATCAGCTCTCTGGTTGCTTTAGCTAATACACCATAAGCATTTTCCCTACTGATGTTCATCATCTG
AACGTATTGGTTATAAGTGAACGATACCGTCCGTTCTTTCCTTGTAGGGTTTTCAATCGTGGGGTTGAGT
AGTGCCACACAGCATAAAATTAGCTTGGTTTCATGCTCCGTTAAGTCATAGCGACTAATCGCTAGTTCAT
TTGCTTTGAAAACAACTAATTCAGACATACATCTCAATTGGTCTAGGTGATTTTAATCACTATACCAATT
GAGATGGGCTAGTCAATGATAATTACTAGTCCTTTTCCTTTGAGTTGTGGGTATCTGTAAATTCTGCTAG
ACCTTTGCTGGAAAACTTGTAAATTCTGCTAGACCCTCTGTAAATTCCGCTAGACCTTTGTGTGTTTTTT
TTGTTTATATTCAAGTGGTTATAATTTATAGAATAAAGAAAGAATAAAAAAAGATAAAAAGAATAGATCC
CAGCCCTGTGTATAACTCACTACTTTAGTCAGTTCCGCAGTATTACAAAAGGATGTCGCAAACGCTGTTT
GCTCCTCTACAAAACAGACCTTAAAACCCTAAAGGCTTAAGTAGCACCCTCGCAAGCTCGGGCAAATCGC
TGAATATTCCTTTTGTCTCCGACCATCAGGCACCTGAGTCGCTGTCTTTTTCGTGACATTCAGTTCGCTG
CGCTCACGGCTCTGGCAGTGAATGGGGGTAAATGGCACTACAGGCGCCCAACAGTCCCCCGGCCACGGGG
CCTGCCACCATACCCACGCCGAAACAAGCGCTGATGTCCGGCGGTGCTTTTGCCGTTACGCACCACCCCG
TCAGTAGCTGAACAGGAGGGACAGCTGATAGAAACAGAAGCCACTGGAGCACCTCAAAAACACCATCATA
CACTAAATCAGTAAGTTGGCAGCATCACCCGACGCACTTTGCGCCGAATAAATACCTGTGACGGAAGATC
ACTTCGCAGAATAAATAAATCCTGGTGTCCCTGTTGATACCGGGAAGCCCTGGGCCAACTTTTGGCGAAA
ATGAGACGTTGATCGGCACGTAAGAGGTTCCAACTTTCACCATAATGAAATAAGATCACTACCGGGCGTA
TTTTTTGAGTTATCGAGATTTTCAGGAGCTAAGGAAGCTAAAATGGAGAAAAAAATCACTGGATATACCA
CCGTTGATATATCCCAATGGCATCGTAAAGAACATTTTGAGGCATTTCAGTCAGTTGCTCAATGTACCTA
TAACCAGACCGTTCAGCTGGATATTACGGCCTTTTTAAAGACCGTAAAGAAAAATAAGCACAAGTTTTAT
CCGGCCTTTATTCACATTCTTGCCCGCCTGATGAATGCTCATCCGGAATTC
Features (pLannotate 1.2.2; 23 found; start..end, strand, type, name):
    760..909     -  CDS            TRA2_ECOLX (fragment): Protein predicted: Swiss-Prot protein existence level 4. Required for transposition of transposon Tn903. From Escherichia coli.
   1094..1641    +  CDS            KanR (fragment): aminoglycoside phosphotransferase; aph(3')-Ia; confers resistance to kanamycin in bacteria or G418 (Geneticin®) in eukaryotes
   1693..1772    -  CDS            λ repressor (ts) (fragment): temperature-sensitive variant of the phage λ repressor; cIts; thermosensitivity is conferred by the A67T mutation
   1775..1852    +  CDS            KanR (fragment): aminoglycoside phosphotransferase; aph(3')-Ia; confers resistance to kanamycin in bacteria or G418 (Geneticin®) in eukaryotes
   1904..2617    -  CDS            λ repressor (ts): temperature-sensitive variant of the phage λ repressor; cIts; thermosensitivity is conferred by the A67T mutation
   2659..3537    -  CDS            araC: L-arabinose regulatory protein; araC
   3564..3848    +  promoter       araBAD promoter: araBAD; promoter of the L-arabinose operon of E. coli; the araC regulatory gene is transcribed in the opposite direction (Guzman et al., 1995)
   3866..5137    +  CDS            FLP: site-specific recombinase FLP is a site-specific recombinase from Saccharomyces cerevisiae. Recombination occurs at FRT sequences.
   5140..5317    +  rep_origin     2μ ori (fragment): yeast 2μ plasmid origin of replication
   5317..5576    +  CDS            KanR (fragment): aminoglycoside phosphotransferase; aph(3')-Ia; confers resistance to kanamycin in bacteria or G418 (Geneticin®) in eukaryotes
   5717..5863    +  CDS            TRA2_ECOLX (fragment): Protein predicted: Swiss-Prot protein existence level 4. Required for transposition of transposon Tn903. From Escherichia coli.
   5860..5902    -  CDS            TcR (fragment): tetracycline efflux protein; tet; confers resistance to tetracycline
   5896..6090    +  CDS            tnpR (fragment): TNR3_ECOLX - Experimental evidence at protein level: Swiss-Prot protein existence level 1. Resolvase catalyzes the resolution (a site-specific recombination) of the cointegrated replicon to yield the final transposition products. From Escherichia coli.
   6171..6275    +  promoter       AmpR promoter: bla
   6276..7136    +  CDS            AmpR: β-lactamase; bla; confers resistance to ampicillin, carbenicillin, and related antibiotics
   7333..7677    +  CDS            mbeC: MBEC_ECOLX - Experimental evidence at protein level: Swiss-Prot protein existence level 1. Required for efficient mobilization of ColE1 plasmid and is thus essential to promote the specific transfer of the plasmid during conjugation. Probably functions by inducing DNA bending, helping the MbeA relaxase to melt the DNA around the nic site and cleave the phosphodiester bond. Binds specifically double-stranded DNA (dsDNA) containing the ColE1 oriT but does not recognize the inverted repeat (IR). From Escherichia coli.
   7670..8179    +  CDS            mbeA (fragment): MBEA_ECOLX - Experimental evidence at protein level: Swiss-Prot protein existence level 1. Relaxase involved in plasmid ColE1 conjugative mobilization and is thus essential to promote the specific transfer of the plasmid during conjugation. First catalyzes the specific cleavage of one of the DNA strands at oriT, forming a covalent 5'-phosphotyrosine intermediate. The nic site corresponds to 5'-(1469)CTGG/CTTA(1462)-3' in the cleaved strand. The cleaved strand is then transferred through the dedicated type IV secretion apparatus. MbeA remains covalently linked at the 5' end of the strand, and o
   8598..9548    -  CDS            Rep101(Ts): temperature-sensitive version of the RepA protein needed for replication with the pSC101 origin (Armstrong et al., 1984); rep101 encoding an A56V mutation
   9596..9818    -  rep_origin     pSC101 ori: low-copy replication origin that requires the Rep101 protein
  10053..10112   -  CDS            TcR (fragment): tetracycline efflux protein; tet; confers resistance to tetracycline
  10107..10249   -  mobile_element IS1 (fragment): prokaryotic transposable element IS1
  10370..10472   +  promoter       cat promoter: promoter of the E. coli cat gene encoding chloramphenicol acetyltransferase
  10473..441     +  CDS            CmR (across the origin): chloramphenicol acetyltransferase; cat; confers resistance to chloramphenicol
