[The description below was written by a language model from this plasmid's Addgene catalogue record and pLannotate feature annotations shown in this document.]
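Description:
pBAD-Flp is a low-copy bacterial expression plasmid built on the pCP20 backbone that places the Saccharomyces cerevisiae site-specific recombinase FLP (1,272 bp coding sequence) under arabinose control. The Gibson-assembled cassette consists of the araBAD promoter driving FLP, with the araC regulator gene transcribed divergently from it, so that recombinase is made only when L-arabinose is supplied. The depositor notes that no Flp activity is detectable without inducer. The plasmid replicates from the pSC101 origin together with the temperature-sensitive Rep101(Ts) replication protein. This accounts for the low copy number and the listed 30°C propagation temperature, and in principle it allows the plasmid to be cured by growth at a higher temperature. The catalogue lists chloramphenicol as the selection, matching the cat promoter and CmR gene, and an intact AmpR (β-lactamase) cassette is also annotated.

The rest of the annotation is inherited pCP20 material. It includes a full-length temperature-sensitive λ repressor gene, which controls FLP expression in the parent plasmid and is retained here upstream of araC. There are also fragments of KanR, TcR, Tn903 and Tn3 transposon genes, IS1, a short 2μ sequence trailing the FLP gene, and ColE1 mobilization genes (mbeC and part of mbeA). Two sequence records are provided, of 10,480 and 10,691 nt. They have the same layout, except that the longer one contains an extra duplicated KanR/λ repressor fragment junction.

The plasmid is suited to tightly regulated excision or rearrangement of FRT-flanked DNA in E. coli, such as removal of resistance markers after chromosomal engineering. It was deposited with a study mapping position-dependent transcription across the E. coli chromosome.
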