Addgene plasmid #122969: pBAD-Flp
Purpose: Expresses flp recombinase in bacteria upon arabinose induction. No flp activity is detected without induction.
Depositing lab: Lydia Freddolino. Depositing organization: University of Michigan. Publication: High-Resolution Mapping of the Escherichia coli Chromosome Reveals Positions of High and Low Transcription. Scholz SA, Diao R, Wolfe MB, Fivenson EM, Lin XN, Freddolino PL. Cell Syst. 2019 Mar 27;8(3):212-225.e9. doi: 10.1016/j.cels.2019.02.004. Epub 2019 Mar 20. PubMed 30904377.
Backbone
  Vector backbone: pCP20
  Vector type: Bacterial Expression
Growth in bacteria
  Bacterial resistance: Chloramphenicol, 25 μg/mL
  Growth temperature: 30°C
  Growth strain: DH5alpha
  Copy number: Low Copy
Gene/Insert
  Gene/Insert name: Flp recombinase
  Insert size (bp): 1272
  Promoter: pBAD
  Cloning method: Gibson Cloning
  Sequencing primers: 5′ pBAD Forward
Resource information
  A portion of this plasmid was derived from a plasmid made by: pCP20 was originally derived from CGSC https://cgsc2.biology.yale.edu/Strain.php?ID=140691
Terms and licenses: Academic/Nonprofit Terms; Industry Terms
Depositor comments: pBAD-Flp does not have detectable Flp recombinase activity when arabinose is not present in the growth medium
How to cite: pBAD-Flp was a gift from Lydia Freddolino (Addgene plasmid # 122969 ; http://n2t.net/addgene:122969 ; RRID:Addgene_122969)
